>Addgene plasmid #45281 | hVoS 1.5 thy-1 | depositor partial sequence | sequence record 63157 | hVoS1.5
ATGGTGAGCAAGGGCGAGGAGCTGTTCACCGGGGTGGTGCCCATCCTGGTCGAGCTGGACGGCGACGTAA
ACGGCCACAAGTTCAGCGTGTCCGGCGAGGGCGAGGGCGATGCCACCTACGGCAAGCTGACCCTGAAGTT
CATCTGCACCACCGGCAAGCTGCCCGTGCCCTGGCCCACCCTCGTGACCACCCTGACCTGGGGCGTGCAG
TGCTTCGCCCGCTACCCCGACCACATGAAGCAGCACGACTTCTTCAAGTCCGCCATGCCCGAAGGCTACG
TCCAGGAGCGCACCATCTTCTTCAAGGACGACGGCAACTACAAGACCCGCGCCGAGGTGAAGTTCGAGGG
CGACACCCTGGTGAACCGCATCGAGCTGAAGGGCATCGACTTCAAGGAGGACGGCAACATCCTGGGGCAC
AAGCTGGAGTACAACGCCATCAGCGACAACGTCTATATCACCGCCGACAAGCAGAAGAACGGCATCAAGG
CCAACTTCAAGATCCGCCACAACATCGAGGACGGCAGCGTGCAGCTCGCCGACCACTACCAGCAGAACAC
CCCCATCGGCGACGGCCCCGTGCTGCTGCCCGACAACCACTACCTGAGCACCCAGTCCAAGCTGAGCAAA
GACCCCAACGAGAAGCGCGATCACATGGTCCTGCTGGAGTTCGTGACCGCCGCCGGCATCACTCTCGGCG
GCTGCATGAGCTGCAAGTGTGTGCTCTCCTGA
