>Addgene plasmid #45281 | hVoS 1.5 thy-1 | addgene partial sequence | sequence record 85539 | Amp-F 5'-AAGCCCTCCCGTATCGTAGT-3'
ACTATGGATGAACGAAATAGACAGATCGCTGAGATAGGTGCCTCACTGATTAAGCATTGGTAACTGTCAG
ACCAAGTTTACTCATATATACTTTAGATTGATTTAAAACTTCATTTTTAATTTAAAAGGATCTAGGTGAA
GATCCTTTTTGATAATCTCATGACCAAAATCCCTTAACGTGAGTTTTCGTTCCACTGAGCGTCAGACCCC
GTAGAAAAGATCAAAGGATCTTCTTGAGATCCTTTTTTTCTGCGCGTAATCTGCTGCTTGCAAACAAAAA
AACCACCGCTACCAGCGGTGGTTTGTTTGCCGGATCAAGAGCTACCAACTCTTTTTCCGAAGGTAACTGG
CTTCAGCAGAGCGCAGATACCAAATACTGTTCTTCTAGTGTAGCCGTAGTTAGGCCACCACTTCAAGAAC
TCTGTAGCACCGCCTACATACCTCGCTCTGCTAATCCTGTTACCAGTGGCTGCTGCCAGTGGCGATAAGT
CGTGTCTTACCGGGTTGGACTCAAGACGATAGTTACCGGATAAGGCGCAGCGGTCGGGCTGAACGGGGGG
TTCGTGCACACAGCCCAGCTTGGAGCGAACGACCTACACCGAACTGAGATACCTACAGCGTGAGCTATGA
GAAAGCGCCACGCTTCCCGAAGGGAGAAAGGCGGACAGGTATCCGGTAAGCGGCAGGGTCGGAACAGGAG
AGCGCACGAGGGAGCTTCCAGGGGGAAACGCCTGGTATCTTTATAGTCCTGTCGGGTTTCGCCACCTCTG
ACTTGAGCGTCGATTTTTGTGATGCTCGTCAGGGGGGCGGAGCCTATGAAA
