>Addgene plasmid #45281 | hVoS 1.5 thy-1 | addgene partial sequence | sequence record 85542 | Amp-R 5'-ATAATACCGCGCCACATAGC-3'
ATCATTGGAAACGTTCTTCGGGGCGAAAACTCTCAAGGATCTTACCGCTGTTGAGATCCAGTTCGATGTA
ACCCACTCGTGCACCCAACTGATCTTCAGCATCTTTTACTTTCACCAGCGTTTCTGGGTGAGCAAAAACA
GGAAGGCAAAATGCCGCAAAAAAGGGAATAAGGGCGACACGGAAATGTTGAATACTCATACTCTTCCTTT
TTCAATATTATTGAAGCATTTATCAGGGTTATTGTCTCATGAGCGGATACATATTTGAATGTATTTAGAA
AAATAAACAAATAGGGGTTCCGCGCACATTTCCCCGAAAAGTGCCACCTGACGTCTAAGAAACCATTATT
ATCATGACATTAACCTATAAAAATAGGCGTATCACGAGGCCCTTTCGTCTCGCGCGTTTCGGTGATGACG
GTGAAAACCTCTGACACATGCAGCTCCCGGAGACGGTCACAGCTTGTCTGTAAGCGGATGCCGGGAGCAG
ACAAGCCCGTCAGGGCGCGTCAGCGGGTGTTGGCGGGTGTCGGGGCTGGCTTAACTATGCGGCATCAGAG
CAGATTGTACTGAGAGTGCACCATATGCGGTGTGAAATACCGCACAGATGCGTAAGGAGAAAATACCGCA
TCAGGCGCCATTCGCCATTCAGGCTGCGCAACTGTTGGGAAGGGCGATCGGTGCGGGCCTCTTCGCTATT
ACGCCAGGATCAATTCTAGGACTTAAGGTAGGAAACTAAGTGGCTGAAGGTAGAGAGAGAATAAGGACAG
TGAACGAGTGGGTGGTGGGGAGCTTAGACATATGGGCAGATCCCAGGTCTTCCAGGCTTGCTGACTTGCC
AGAGGA
