>Addgene plasmid #45281 | hVoS 1.5 thy-1 | addgene partial sequence | sequence record 86566 | MKQQH-GFP-ROMK 5'-GAA GCA GCA CGA CTT CTT CA-3'
GAGCGCACCATCTTCTTCAAGGACGACGGCAACTACAAGACCCGCGCCGAGGTGAAGTTCGAGGGCGACA
CCCTGGTGAACCGCATCGAGCTGAAGGGCATCGACTTCAAGGAGGACGGCAACATCCTGGGGCACAAGCT
GGAGTACAACGCCATCAGCGACAACGTCTATATCACCGCCGACAAGCAGAAGAACGGCATCAAGGCCAAC
TTCAAGATCCGCCACAACATCGAGGACGGCAGCGTGCAGCTCGCCGACCACTACCAGCAGAACACCCCCA
TCGGCGACGGCCCCGTGCTGCTGCCCGACAACCACTACCTGAGCACCCAGTCCAAGCTGAGCAAAGACCC
CAACGAGAAGCGCGATCACATGGTCCTGCTGGAGTTCGTGACCGCCGCCGGCATCACTCTCGGCGGCTGC
ATGAGCTGCAAGTGTGTGCTCTCCTGATGGAGATCCTTGCTCAGGAGATGTTCTGCTTCTCGGTGCCCAT
TGAGTCCCTCCTGGACGG
