>Addgene plasmid #45281 | hVoS 1.5 thy-1 | addgene partial sequence | sequence record 86568 | EXFP-internal-R 5'-GAACTCCAGCAGGACCATGT-3'
CTTGGACTGGGTGCTCAGGTAGTGGTTGTCGGGCAGCAGCACGGGGCCGTCGCCGATGGGGGTGTTCTGC
TGGTAGTGGTCGGCGAGCTGCACGCTGCCGTCCTCGATGTTGTGGCGGATCTTGAAGTTGGCCTTGATGC
CGTTCTTCTGCTTGTCGGCGGTGATATAGACGTTGTCGCTGATGGCGTTGTACTCCAGCTTGTGCCCCAG
GATGTTGCCGTCCTCCTTGAAGTCGATGCCCTTCAGCTCGATGCGGTTCACCAGGGTGTCGCCCTCGAAC
TTCACCTCGGCGCGGGTCTTGTAGTTGCCGTCGTCCTTGAAGAAGATGGTGCGCTCCTGGACGTAGCCTT
CGGGCATGGCGGACTTGAAGAAGTCGTGCTGCTTCATGTGGTCGGGGTAGCGGGCGAAGCACTGCACGCC
CCAGGTCAGGGTGGTCACGAGGGTGGGCCAGGGCACGGGCAGCTTGCCGGTGGTGCAGATGAACTTCAGG
GTCAGCTTGCCGTAGGTGGCATCGCCCTCGCCCTCGCCGGACACGCTGAACTTGTGGCCGTTTACGTCGC
CGTCCAGCTCGACCAGGATGGGCACCACCCCGGTGAACAGCTCCTCGCCCTTGCTCACCATTCGAAAACC
TCTANCTNGCAANACTTGCNACTTGNAATATGGANGGCGGAAANNTACACGACATCCAGCAGGANNGACA
GNNGGGTCCCCATTTACCTTGAGGGCTTGAGATCCACGGAGCACATGATGAATACCTCAGCCCCTCTCTT
TATCCCCTTCTCTTAGGGAGTGACACTGCCTAAGGTCCTTTGCCACTCAGAGAAAGCCAAGGAAGTGGGA
GCCTATGTCCTGGGTGTGTGTCTGTGCTGTCCCTGA
