[The description below was written by a language model from this plasmid's Addgene catalogue record.]
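Description:
hVoS 1.5 thy-1 is a transgene construct built on a modified pUC18 backbone and designed for generating transgenic mice with neuron-restricted expression of a hybrid voltage sensor probe. It is catalogued as a targeting-type vector, is propagated in E. coli under ampicillin-class selection, and is listed as low copy. The backbone carries about 6.5 kb of the murine thy1.2 gene, running from the promoter to the intron after exon 4 but lacking exon 3 and its flanking introns. According to the record, the deleted region is needed for expression in non-neural cells, whereas upstream intronic sequences drive expression in neurons, so the cassette confines transcription largely to neuronal cells. Reporters are placed at an XhoI site that effectively substitutes for the deleted segment; here both XhoI junctions were destroyed during cloning.

The insert is cerulean fluorescent protein (CeFP) fused at its C terminus to a truncated h-ras motif. Such h-ras C-terminal motifs generally act as lipidation signals that anchor a protein to the inner face of the plasma membrane. In the hybrid voltage sensor approach, a membrane-tethered fluorescent protein of this kind is generally paired with a separate membrane-resident, voltage-sensitive quencher so that fluorescence reports changes in membrane potential, although the record itself does not describe this mechanism. The depositor notes a silent G-to-C change in the cerulean coding sequence relative to the standard version. Repository sequencing covered only part of the plasmid, confirming a portion of thy-1 with some ambiguous bases. No feature table is available, so the layout of other elements cannot be detailed.
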