Addgene plasmid #45281: hVoS 1.5 thy-1
Depositing lab: Meyer B. Jackson. Depositing organization: University of Wisconsin, Madison. Publication: Improved probes for hybrid voltage sensor imaging. Wang D, Zhang Z, Chanda B, Jackson MB. Biophys J. 2010 Oct 6;99(7):2355-65. doi: 10.1016/j.bpj.2010.07.037. PubMed 20923671.
Backbone
  Vector backbone: pUC18
  Backbone size w/o insert (bp): 2686
  Modifications to backbone: pUC18 modification (see Feng et al. 2010): The thy1 vector contains 6.5 kb of the murine thy1.2 gene, extending from the promoter to the intron following exon 4, but lacking exon 3 and its flanking introns. The deleted sequences are required for expression in nonneural cells but not in neurons, whereas sequences in upstream introns are required for expression in neurons. Reporters are cloned into an XhoI site, effectively replacing the deleted sequences.
  Vector type: Targeting
Growth in bacteria
  Bacterial resistance: Ampicillin, 100 μg/mL
  Growth temperature: 37°C
  Growth strain: JM109
  Growth instructions: This plasmid has only been grown on Carbenicillin and has not be verified to grow well on Amp plates.
  Copy number: Low Copy
Gene/Insert
  Gene/Insert name: CeFP (alt name: cerulean fluorescent Protein)
  Promoter: thy1
  Tag / fusion protein: truncated h-ras motif (C terminal on insert)
  Cloning method: Restriction Enzyme; 5′ cloning site XhoI (destroyed during cloning); 3′ cloning site XhoI (destroyed during cloning)
  Sequencing primers: 5′ eGFP-N; 3′ eGFP-C
Terms and licenses: Academic/Nonprofit Terms; Industry Terms: Not Available to Industry
Depositor comments: This construct was made to create transgenic mice in which hVoS 1.5 is expressed under the thy1 promoter only in neuronal cells. The cerulean sequence has a silent G-C mutation at 687 that differs from standard sequence. Addgene has sequenced a portion of this plasmid which confirms part of thy-1 with some ambiguous bases in the sequencing results.
How to cite: hVoS 1.5 thy-1 was a gift from Meyer B. Jackson (Addgene plasmid # 45281 ; http://n2t.net/addgene:45281 ; RRID:Addgene_45281)
